Addgene plasmid #126644: FnoCas12a-DR-GC-swap-cr in pBCSK+
Purpose: Cloning vector FnoCas12a-DR-GC-swap-crRNA for expression in mammalian cells
Depositing lab: Scot Wolfe. Publication: Enhanced Cas12a editing in mammalian cells and zebrafish. Liu P, Luk K, Shin M, Idrizi F, Kwok S, Roscoe B, Mintzer E, Suresh S, Morrison K, Frazao JB, Bolukbasi MF, Ponnienselvan K, Luban J, Zhu LJ, Lawson ND, Wolfe SA. Nucleic Acids Res. 2019 Mar 20. pii: 5403491. doi: 10.1093/nar/gkz184. PubMed 30892626.
Backbone
  Vector backbone: pBCSK+
  Backbone size w/o insert (bp): 3232
  Total vector size (bp): 3267
  Vector type: Mammalian Expression, CRISPR
Growth in bacteria
  Bacterial resistance: Ampicillin, 100 μg/mL
  Growth temperature: 37°C
  Growth strain: DH5alpha
  Copy number: High Copy
Gene/Insert
  Gene/Insert name: FnoCas12a Full Length Direct Repeat GC Swap crRNA
  Species: Synthetic
  Insert size (bp): 35
  Promoter: U6 Promoter
  Cloning method: Restriction Enzyme; 5′ cloning site BbsI (destroyed during cloning); 3′ cloning site BbsI (destroyed during cloning)
  Sequencing primers: 5′ U6; 3′ T3
Terms and licenses: Academic/Nonprofit Terms; Industry Terms: Not Available to Industry
Depositor comments: For cloning crRNA guide sequences into the GC swap frameworks: The top oligo should contain a GTGG overhang on its 5' end and the bottom oligo should contain AAAA overhang on its 5' end to match the overhangs that are produced by BbsI. In addition, for these constructs the guide oligos should encode the final two bases [GT] of the constant region of the crRNA prior to the spacer [targeting] sequence and then two additional Ts following the spacer sequence to ensure robust RNA Polymerase III termination.
How to cite: FnoCas12a-DR-GC-swap-cr in pBCSK+ was a gift from Scot Wolfe (Addgene plasmid # 126644 ; http://n2t.net/addgene:126644 ; RRID:Addgene_126644)
