[The description below was written by a language model from this plasmid's Addgene catalogue record and pLannotate feature annotations shown in this document.]
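Description:
FnoCas12a-DR-GC-swap-cr in pBCSK+ is a small (about 3.3 kb) Bluescript-type plasmid that serves as a cloning scaffold for expressing Francisella novicida Cas12a crRNAs in mammalian cells. It is maintained in E. coli at high copy through a ColE1/pUC-type origin and selected with ampicillin via the bla gene and its own promoter. The annotated sequence also shows an f1 phage origin and the usual pBluescript remnants: a lac promoter/operator region with a CAP binding site, lacI and lacZα fragments, and T3 and T7 promoters flanking a multiple cloning site that has been split by the insert. Although the backbone name suggests the chloramphenicol-resistant pBC series, both the catalogue entry and the feature table indicate ampicillin resistance.

The payload is a human U6 RNA polymerase III promoter followed by a 35 bp synthetic element encoding the full-length FnoCas12a direct repeat in a "GC swap" variant, presumably an exchange of G and C bases within the repeat, although the record does not describe the change. Because Cas12a crRNAs carry the repeat 5′ of the spacer, guide sequences are added downstream of this constant region as annealed oligonucleotides ligated into BbsI-generated overhangs. The depositor notes that the oligos must restore the last two bases of the constant region ahead of the spacer and add extra thymidines after it to give robust Pol III termination. The plasmid encodes no nuclease and no mammalian selection marker or reporter, so Cas12a protein has to be supplied separately. It is intended for building target-specific crRNA expression constructs, in the context of work on improving Cas12a genome editing in mammalian cells and zebrafish.
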