Features (pLannotate 1.2.2; 14 found; start..end, strand, type, name):
     24..128     +  promoter       AmpR promoter: bla
    129..989     +  CDS            AmpR: β-lactamase; bla; confers resistance to ampicillin, carbenicillin, and related antibiotics
   1160..1748    +  rep_origin     ori: high-copy-number ColE1/pMB1/pBR322/pUC origin of replication
   1931..2023    +  CDS            lacI (fragment): lac repressor; lacI; The lac repressor binds to the lac operator to inhibit transcription in E. coli. This inhibition can be relieved by adding lactose or isopropyl-β-D-thiogalactopyranoside (IPTG).
   2036..2057    +  protein_bind   CAP binding site: CAP binding activates transcription in the presence of cAMP. E. coli catabolite activator protein
   2072..2102    +  promoter       lac promoter: promoter for the E. coli lac operon
   2110..2126    +  protein_bind   lac operator: The lac repressor binds to the lac operator to inhibit transcription in E. coli. This inhibition can be relieved by adding lactose or isopropyl-β-D-thiogalactopyranoside (IPTG). lac repressor encoded by lacI
   2171..2189    +  promoter       T3 promoter: promoter for bacteriophage T3 RNA polymerase
   2202..2288    +  misc_feature   MCS (fragment): pBluescript multiple cloning site
   2289..2529    +  promoter       U6 promoter: RNA polymerase III promoter for human U6 snRNA
   2592..2618    +  misc_feature   MCS (fragment): pBluescript multiple cloning site
   2627..2645    -  promoter       T7 promoter: promoter for bacteriophage T7 RNA polymerase
   2648..2805    +  CDS            lacZα (fragment): LacZα fragment of β-galactosidase; lacZ fragment
   2810..3238    +  rep_origin     f1 ori (sequence partly withheld): f1 bacteriophage origin of replication; arrow indicates direction of (+) strand synthesis
>Addgene plasmid #126644 | FnoCas12a-DR-GC-swap-cr in pBCSK+ | addgene full sequence | sequence record 247954 | Addgene NGS Result
GTGGCACTTTTCGGGGAAATGTGCGCGGAACCCCTATTTGTTTATTTTTCTAAATACATTCAAATATGTA
TCCGCTCATGAGACAATAACCCTGATAAATGCTTCAATAATATTGAAAAAGGAAGAGTATGAGTATTCAA
CATTTCCGTGTCGCCCTTATTCCCTTTTTTGCGGCATTTTGCCTTCCTGTTTTTGCTCACCCAGAAACGC
TGGTGAAAGTAAAAGATGCTGAAGATCAGTTGGGTGCACGAGTGGGTTACATCGAACTGGATCTCAACAG
CGGTAAGATCCTTGAGAGTTTTCGCCCCGAAGAACGTTTTCCAATGATGAGCACTTTTAAAGTTCTGCTA
TGTGGCGCGGTATTATCCCGTATTGACGCCGGGCAAGAGCAACTCGGTCGCCGCATACACTATTCTCAGA
ATGACTTGGTTGAGTACTCACCAGTCACAGAAAAGCATCTTACGGATGGCATGACAGTAAGAGAATTATG
CAGTGCTGCCATAACCATGAGTGATAACACTGCGGCCAACTTACTTCTGACAACGATCGGAGGACCGAAG
GAGCTAACCGCTTTTTTGCACAACATGGGGGATCATGTAACTCGCCTTGATCGTTGGGAACCGGAGCTGA
ATGAAGCCATACCAAACGACGAGCGTGACACCACGATGCCTGTAGCAATGGCAACAACGTTGCGCAAACT
ATTAACTGGCGAACTACTTACTCTAGCTTCCCGGCAACAATTAATAGACTGGATGGAGGCGGATAAAGTT
GCAGGACCACTTCTGCGCTCGGCCCTTCCGGCTGGCTGGTTTATTGCTGATAAATCTGGAGCCGGTGAGC
GTGGGTCTCGCGGTATCATTGCAGCACTGGGGCCAGATGGTAAGCCCTCCCGTATCGTAGTTATCTACAC
GACGGGGAGTCAGGCAACTATGGATGAACGAAATAGACAGATCGCTGAGATAGGTGCCTCACTGATTAAG
CATTGGTAACTGTCAGACCAAGTTTACTCATATATACTTTAGATTGATTTAAAACTTCATTTTTAATTTA
AAAGGATCTAGGTGAAGATCCTTTTTGATAATCTCATGACCAAAATCCCTTAACGTGAGTTTTCGTTCCA
CTGAGCGTCAGACCCCGTAGAAAAGATCAAAGGATCTTCTTGAGATCCTTTTTTTCTGCGCGTAATCTGC
TGCTTGCAAACAAAAAAACCACCGCTACCAGCGGTGGTTTGTTTGCCGGATCAAGAGCTACCAACTCTTT
TTCCGAAGGTAACTGGCTTCAGCAGAGCGCAGATACCAAATACTGTTCTTCTAGTGTAGCCGTAGTTAGG
CCACCACTTCAAGAACTCTGTAGCACCGCCTACATACCTCGCTCTGCTAATCCTGTTACCAGTGGCTGCT
GCCAGTGGCGATAAGTCGTGTCTTACCGGGTTGGACTCAAGACGATAGTTACCGGATAAGGCGCAGCGGT
CGGGCTGAACGGGGGGTTCGTGCACACAGCCCAGCTTGGAGCGAACGACCTACACCGAACTGAGATACCT
ACAGCGTGAGCTATGAGAAAGCGCCACGCTTCCCGAAGGGAGAAAGGCGGACAGGTATCCGGTAAGCGGC
AGGGTCGGAACAGGAGAGCGCACGAGGGAGCTTCCAGGGGGAAACGCCTGGTATCTTTATAGTCCTGTCG
GGTTTCGCCACCTCTGACTTGAGCGTCGATTTTTGTGATGCTCGTCAGGGGGGCGGAGCCTATGGAAAAA
CGCCAGCAACGCGGCCTTTTTACGGTTCCTGGCCTTTTGCTGGCCTTTTGCTCACATGTTCTTTCCTGCG
TTATCCCCTGATTCTGTGGATAACCGTATTACCGCCTTTGAGTGAGCTGATACCGCTCGCCGCAGCCGAA
CGACCGAGCGCAGCGAGTCAGTGAGCGAGGAAGCGGAAGAGCGCCCAATACGCAAACCGCCTCTCCCCGC
GCGTTGGCCGATTCATTAATGCAGCTGGCACGACAGGTTTCCCGACTGGAAAGCGGGCAGTGAGCGCAAC
GCAATTAATGTGAGTTAGCTCACTCATTAGGCACCCCAGGCTTTACACTTTATGCTTCCGGCTCGTATGT
TGTGTGGAATTGTGAGCGGATAACAATTTCACACAGGAAACAGCTATGACCATGATTACGCCAAGCTCGA
AATTAACCCTCACTAAAGGGAACAAAAGCTGGAGCTCCACCGCGGTGGCGGCCGCTCTAGAACTAGTGGA
TCCCCCGGGCTGCAGGAATTCGATATCAAGCTTATCGATACCGTCGACGAGGGCCTATTTCCCATGATTC
CTTCATATTTGCATATACGATACAAGGCTGTTAGAGAGATAATTGGAATTAATTTGACTGTAAACACAAA
GATATTAGTACAAAATACGTGACGTAGAAAGTAATAATTTCTTGGGTAGTTTGCAGTTTTAAAATTATGT
TTTAAAATGGACTATCATATGCTTACCGTAACTTGAAAGTATTTCGATTTCTTGGCTTTATATATCTTGT
GGAAAGGACGAAACACCGTCTAAGAACTTTAAATAATTCCCACTGTTGTGGGTGTCTTCGAAGACTTTTT
TGTCGACCTCGAGGGGGGGCCCGGTACCCAATTCGCCCTATAGTGAGTCGTATTACAATTCACTGGCCGT
CGTTTTACAACGTCGTGACTGGGAAAACCCTGGCGTTACCCAACTTAATCGCCTTGCAGCACATCCCCCT
TTCGCCAGCTGGCGTAATAGCGAAGAGGCCCGCACCGATCGCCCTTCCCAACAGTTGCGCAGCCTGAATG
GCGAATGGG
[124 nt withheld, positions 2810-2933]
C
[91 nt withheld, positions 2935-3025]
A
[49 nt withheld, positions 3027-3075]
CCTTTGACGTTGGAGTCCACGTTCTTT
[37 nt withheld, positions 3103-3139]
ACCCTATCTCGGTCTATTCTTTTGATTTATAAGGGATTTTGCCGATTTCGGCCTATTGGTTAAAAAATGA
GCTGATTTAACAAAAATTTAACGCGAATTTTAACAAAATATTAACGCTTACAATTTAG
